Addgene plasmid #142893: TFORF1941
Purpose: Lentiviral vector for overexpressing transcription factor ORFs with unique 24-bp barcodes. Barcodes facilitate identification of transcription factors in pooled screens.
Depositing lab: Feng Zhang. Depositing organization: Broad Institute. Publication: A transcription factor atlas of directed differentiation. Joung J, Ma S, Tay T, Geiger-Schuller KR, Kirchgatterer PC, Verdine VK, Guo B, Arias-Garcia MA, Allen WE, Singh A, Kuksenko O, Abudayyeh OO, Gootenberg JS, Fu Z, Macrae RK, Buenrostro JD, Regev A, Zhang F. Cell. 2023 Jan 5;186(1):209-229.e26. doi: 10.1016/j.cell.2022.11.026. PubMed 36608654.
Backbone
  Vector backbone: pLX_TRC317
  Backbone manufacturer: Broad Institute Genetic Perturbation Platform
  Backbone size w/o insert (bp): 8264
  Vector type: Mammalian Expression, Lentiviral
  Selectable markers: Puromycin
Growth in bacteria
  Bacterial resistance: Ampicillin, 100 μg/mL
  Growth temperature: 37°C
  Growth strain: NEB Stable
  Copy number: High Copy
Gene/Insert
  Gene/Insert name: MIER1
  Species: H. sapiens (human)
  Insert size (bp): 1454
  Entrez Gene: MIER1 (a.k.a. ER1, MI-ER1, hMI-ER1, KIAA1610, MGC131940, MGC150640, MGC150641, RP5-944N15.1, DKFZp781G0451)
  Promoter: EF1a
  Cloning method: Unknown
  Sequencing primers: 5′ GGGTGGAGACTGAAGTTAGGCCAG; 3′ CACATAGCGTAAAAGGAGCAACATAG
Terms and licenses: Academic/Nonprofit Terms; Industry Terms: Not Available to Industry
Depositor comments: NM_001077702,ENST00000371016 . The transcription factor ORF portion of this plasmid was synthesized by Genewiz. Please test multiple small colonies in case of plasmid recombination. To make this collection available in a timely manner, a portion of this collection was not fully sequenced by Addgene. If an Addgene verified full plasmid sequence is not available, please contact us prior to placing an order to request the full sequence.
How to cite: TFORF1941 was a gift from Feng Zhang (Addgene plasmid # 142893 ; http://n2t.net/addgene:142893 ; RRID:Addgene_142893)
