[The description below was written by a language model from this plasmid's Addgene catalogue record and pLannotate feature annotations shown in this document.]
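Description:
TFORF1941 is a lentiviral mammalian expression plasmid built on the pLX_TRC317 backbone, one member of a barcoded library of transcription factor open reading frames. It carries human MIER1, a transcriptional repressor thought to act by recruiting the histone deacetylase HDAC1, as a synthesized ORF of about 1.45 kb corresponding to a specific RefSeq/Ensembl isoform. The plasmid is propagated in E. coli through a high-copy ColE1/pUC-type origin with ampicillin selection (AmpR), and it also retains an f1 origin and remnants of a lac/T7/T3 cloning region. The depositor warns that recombination can occur, as is common for LTR-containing plasmids.

The viral portion follows a third-generation, self-inactivating design. An RSV promoter drives a truncated HIV-1 5' LTR, followed by the Ψ packaging signal, a gag fragment, the RRE for Rev-dependent export of the genomic RNA, and a cPPT/CTS, and the unit ends in a ΔU3 3' LTR and an SV40 polyadenylation signal. Within the proviral unit there are two expression cassettes. An SV40 early promoter drives puromycin N-acetyltransferase for selecting transduced cells, and the strong constitutive EF-1α promoter drives the MIER1 ORF, with a WPRE downstream to enhance transcript expression. According to the catalogue entry, each construct carries a unique 24-bp barcode, but this is not annotated as a feature in the table, so its exact position is not stated. A short U6 promoter fragment is detected between the ORF and the WPRE.

The construct is intended for overexpressing MIER1 in mammalian cells, individually or in pooled transcription factor screens where the barcode identifies which factor each cell received, as in directed differentiation studies.
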