Features (pLannotate 1.2.2; 31 found; start..end, strand, type, name):
      5..231     +  promoter       RSV promoter: Rous sarcoma virus enhancer/promoter
    232..412     +  LTR            5' LTR (truncated): truncated 5' long terminal repeat (LTR) from HIV-1
    459..584     +  misc_feature   HIV-1 Ψ: packaging signal of human immunodeficiency virus type 1
    568..931     +  CDS            HIV-1 gag (fragment): gag protein from human immunodeficiency virus 1; gag
   1077..1310    +  misc_feature   RRE: The Rev response element (RRE) of HIV-1 allows for Rev-dependent mRNA export from the nucleus to the cytoplasm.
   1687..1713    +  CDS            Rev (fragment): human immunodeficiency virus 1 (HIV-1) Rev protein; rev; enhances nuclear export of unspliced and incompletely spliced viral mRNAs
   1720..1743    +  promoter       SV40 promoter (fragment): SV40 early promoter
   1744..1815    +  promoter       SV40 promoter (fragment): SV40 enhancer and early promoter
   1839..1974    +  rep_origin     SV40 ori: SV40 origin of replication
   2020..2616    +  CDS            PuroR (fragment): puromycin N-acetyltransferase; pac from Streptomyces; confers resistance to puromycin
   2665..2782    +  misc_feature   cPPT/CTS: central polypurine tract and central termination sequence of HIV-1
   2847..2913    +  CDS            small t antigen (fragment): SV40 (simian virus 40) small t antigen
   2920..4098    +  promoter       EF-1α promoter: strong constitutive promoter for human elongation factor EF-1α
   4172..5398    +  CDS            MIER1 (fragment): MIER1_HUMAN - Also known as KIAA1610. Experimental evidence at protein level: Swiss-Prot protein existence level 1. Transcriptional repressor regulating the expression of a number of genes including SP1 target genes. Probably functions through recruitment of HDAC1 a histone deacetylase involved in chromatin silencing. From Homo sapiens (Human).
   5480..5533    +  promoter       U6 promoter (fragment): RNA polymerase III promoter for human U6 snRNA
   5575..6163    +  misc_feature   WPRE: woodchuck hepatitis virus posttranscriptional regulatory element
   6214..6233    +  misc_feature   cPPT/CTS (fragment): central polypurine tract and central termination sequence of HIV-1
   6235..6468    +  LTR            3' LTR (ΔU3): self-inactivating 3' long terminal repeat (LTR) from HIV-1
   6546..6667    +  polyA_signal   SV40 poly(A) signal: SV40 polyadenylation signal
   6707..6842    +  rep_origin     SV40 ori: SV40 origin of replication
   6863..6881    -  promoter       T7 promoter: promoter for bacteriophage T7 RNA polymerase
   6889..7044    +  CDS            lacZα (fragment): LacZα fragment of β-galactosidase; lacZ fragment
   7049..7477    +  rep_origin     f1 ori (sequence partly withheld): f1 bacteriophage origin of replication; arrow indicates direction of (+) strand synthesis
   7530..7634    +  promoter       AmpR promoter: bla
   7635..8495    +  CDS            AmpR: β-lactamase; bla; confers resistance to ampicillin, carbenicillin, and related antibiotics
   8666..9254    +  rep_origin     ori: high-copy-number ColE1/pMB1/pBR322/pUC origin of replication
   9437..9529    +  CDS            lacI (fragment): lac repressor; lacI; The lac repressor binds to the lac operator to inhibit transcription in E. coli. This inhibition can be relieved by adding lactose or isopropyl-β-D-thiogalactopyranoside (IPTG).
   9542..9563    +  protein_bind   CAP binding site: CAP binding activates transcription in the presence of cAMP. E. coli catabolite activator protein
   9578..9608    +  promoter       lac promoter: promoter for the E. coli lac operon
   9616..9632    +  protein_bind   lac operator: The lac repressor binds to the lac operator to inhibit transcription in E. coli. This inhibition can be relieved by adding lactose or isopropyl-β-D-thiogalactopyranoside (IPTG). lac repressor encoded by lacI
   9677..9695    +  promoter       T3 promoter: promoter for bacteriophage T3 RNA polymerase
>Addgene plasmid #142893 | TFORF1941 | addgene full sequence | sequence record 396066 | Addgene NGS Result
TTAATGTAGTCTTATGCAATACTCTTGTAGTCTTGCAACATGGTAACGATGAGTTAGCAACATGCCTTAC
AAGGAGAGAAAAAGCACCGTGCATGCCGATTGGTGGAAGTAAGGTGGTACGATCGTGCCTTATTAGGAAG
GCAACAGACGGGTCTGACATGGATTGGACGAACCACTGAATTGCCGCATTGCAGAGATATTGTATTTAAG
TGCCTAGCTCGATACATAAACGGGTCTCTCTGGTTAGACCAGATCTGAGCCTGGGAGCTCTCTGGCTAAC
TAGGGAACCCACTGCTTAAGCCTCAATAAAGCTTGCCTTGAGTGCTTCAAGTAGTGTGTGCCCGTCTGTT
GTGTGACTCTGGTAACTAGAGATCCCTCAGACCCTTTTAGTCAGTGTGGAAAATCTCTAGCAGTGGCGCC
CGAACAGGGACTTGAAAGCGAAAGGGAAACCAGAGGAGCTCTCTCGACGCAGGACTCGGCTTGCTGAAGC
GCGCACGGCAAGAGGCGAGGGGCGGCGACTGGTGAGTACGCCAAAAATTTTGACTAGCGGAGGCTAGAAG
GAGAGAGATGGGTGCGAGAGCGTCAGTATTAAGCGGGGGAGAATTAGATCGCGATGGGAAAAAATTCGGT
TAAGGCCAGGGGGAAAGAAAAAATATAAATTAAAACATATAGTATGGGCAAGCAGGGAGCTAGAACGATT
CGCAGTTAATCCTGGCCTGTTAGAAACATCAGAAGGCTGTAGACAAATACTGGGACAGCTACAACCATCC
CTTCAGACAGGATCAGAAGAACTTAGATCATTATATAATACAGTAGCAACCCTCTATTGTGTGCATCAAA
GGATAGAGATAAAAGACACCAAGGAAGCTTTAGACAAGATAGAGGAAGAGCAAAACAAAAGTAAGACCAC
CGCACAGCAAGCGGCCGCTGATCTTCAGACCTGGAGGAGGAGATATGAGGGACAATTGGAGAAGTGAATT
ATATAAATATAAAGTAGTAAAAATTGAACCATTAGGAGTAGCACCCACCAAGGCAAAGAGAAGAGTGGTG
CAGAGAGAAAAAAGAGCAGTGGGAATAGGAGCTTTGTTCCTTGGGTTCTTGGGAGCAGCAGGAAGCACTA
TGGGCGCAGCGTCAATGACGCTGACGGTACAGGCCAGACAATTATTGTCTGGTATAGTGCAGCAGCAGAA
CAATTTGCTGAGGGCTATTGAGGCGCAACAGCATCTGTTGCAACTCACAGTCTGGGGCATCAAGCAGCTC
CAGGCAAGAATCCTGGCTGTGGAAAGATACCTAAAGGATCAACAGCTCCTGGGGATTTGGGGTTGCTCTG
GAAAACTCATTTGCACCACTGCTGTGCCTTGGAATGCTAGTTGGAGTAATAAATCTCTGGAACAGATTTG
GAATCACACGACCTGGATGGAGTGGGACAGAGAAATTAACAATTACACAAGCTTAATACACTCCTTAATT
GAAGAATCGCAAAACCAGCAAGAAAAGAATGAACAAGAATTATTGGAATTAGATAAATGGGCAAGTTTGT
GGAATTGGTTTAACATAACAAATTGGCTGTGGTATATAAAATTATTCATAATGATAGTAGGAGGCTTGGT
AGGTTTAAGAATAGTTTTTGCTGTACTTTCTATAGTGAATAGAGTTAGGCAGGGATATTCACCATTATCG
TTTCAGACCCACCTCCCAACCCCGAGGGGACCCATGCATTGCATCTCAATTAGTCAGCAACCAGGTGTGG
AAAGTCCCCAGGCTCCCCAGCAGGCAGAAGTATGCAAAGCATGCGTCTCAATTAGTCAGCAACCATAGTC
CCGCCCCTAACTCCGCCCATCCCGCCCCTAACTCCGCCCAGTTCCGCCCATTCTCCGCCCCATGGCTGAC
TAATTTTTTTTATTTATGCAGAGGCCGAGGCCGCCTCGGCCTCTGAGCTATTCCAGAAGTAGTGAGGAGG
CTTTTTTGGAGGCCTAGGCTTTTGCAAAAAGCTTTCTAGAGGTACCACCGGAGCTTACCATGACCGAGTA
CAAGCCCACGGTGCGCCTCGCCACCCGCGACGACGTCCCCAGGGCCGTACGCACCCTCGCCGCCGCGTTC
GCCGACTACCCCGCCACGCGCCACACCGTCGATCCGGACCGCCACATCGAGCGGGTCACCGAGCTGCAAG
AACTCTTCCTCACGCGCGTCGGGCTCGACATCGGCAAGGTGTGGGTCGCGGACGACGGCGCCGCCGTGGC
GGTCTGGACCACGCCGGAGAGCGTCGAAGCGGGGGCGGTGTTCGCCGAGATCGGCCCGCGCATGGCCGAG
TTGAGCGGTTCCCGGCTGGCCGCGCAGCAACAGATGGAAGGCCTCCTGGCGCCGCACCGGCCCAAGGAGC
CCGCGTGGTTCCTGGCCACCGTCGGCGTCTCGCCCGACCACCAGGGCAAGGGTCTGGGCAGCGCCGTCGT
GCTCCCCGGAGTGGAGGCGGCCGAGCGCGCCGGGGTGCCCGCCTTCCTGGAGACCTCCGCGCCCCGCAAC
CTCCCCTTCTACGAGCGGCTCGGCTTCACCGTCACCGCCGACGTCGAGGTGCCCGAAGGACCGCGCACCT
GGTGCATGACCCGCAAGCCCGGTGCCAGTTAACGAATTCTAGATCTTGAGACAAATGGCAGTATTCATCC
ACAATTTTAAAAGAAAAGGGGGGATTGGGGGGTACAGTGCAGGGGAAAGAATAGTAGACATAATAGCAAC
AGACATACAAACTAAAGAATTACAAAAACAAATTACAAAAATTCAAAATTTTCGGGTTTATTACAGGGAC
AGCAGAGATCCACTTTGGCGCCGGCTCGAGGCCTGCAGGTGCAAAGATGGATAAAGTTTTAAACAGAGAG
GAATCTTTGCAGCTAATGGACCTTCTAGGTCTTGAAAGGAGTGGGAATTGGCTCCGGTGCCCGTCAGTGG
GCAGAGCGCACATCGCCCACAGTCCCCGAGAAGTTGGGGGGAGGGGTCGGCAATTGAACCGGTGCCTAGA
GAAGGTGGCGCGGGGTAAACTGGGAAAGTGATGTCGTGTACTGGCTCCGCCTTTTTCCCGAGGGTGGGGG
AGAACCGTATATAAGTGCAGTAGTCGCCGTGAACGTTCTTTTTCGCAACGGGTTTGCCGCCAGAACACAG
GTAAGTGCCGTGTGTGGTTCCCGCGGGCCTGGCCTCTTTACGGGTTATGGCCCTTGCGTGCCTTGAATTA
CTTCCACCTGGCTGCAGTACGTGATTCTTGATCCCGAGCTTCGGGTTGGAAGTGGGTGGGAGAGTTCGAG
GCCTTGCGCTTAAGGAGCCCCTTCGCCTCGTGCTTGAGTTGAGGCCTGGCCTGGGCGCTGGGGCCGCCGC
GTGCGAATCTGGTGGCACCTTCGCGCCTGTCTCGCTGCTTTCGATAAGTCTCTAGCCATTTAAAATTTTT
GATGACCTGCTGCGACGCTTTTTTTCTGGCAAGATAGTCTTGTAAATGCGGGCCAAGATCTGCACACTGG
TATTTCGGTTTTTGGGGCCGCGGGCGGCGACGGGGCCCGTGCGTCCCAGCGCACATGTTCGGCGAGGCGG
GGCCTGCGAGCGCGGCCACCGAGAATCGGACGGGGGTAGTCTCAAGCTGGCCGGCCTGCTCTGGTGCCTG
GCCTCGCGCCGCCGTGTATCGCCCCGCCCTGGGCGGCAAGGCTGGCCCGGTCGGCACCAGTTGCGTGAGC
GGAAAGATGGCCGCTTCCCGGCCCTGCTGCAGGGAGCTCAAAATGGAGGACGCGGCGCTCGGGAGAGCGG
GCGGGTGAGTCACCCACACAAAGGAAAAGGGCCTTTCCGTCCTCAGCCGTCGCTTCATGTGACTCCACGG
AGTACCGGGCGCCGTCCAGGCACCTCGATTAGTTCTCGAGCTTTTGGAGTACGTCGTCTTTAGGTTGGGG
GGAGGGGTTTTATGCGATGGAGTTTCCCCACACTGAGTGGGTGGAGACTGAAGTTAGGCCAGCTTGGCAC
TTGATGTAATTCTCCTTGGAATTTGCCCTTTTTGAGTTTGGATCTTGGTTCATTCTCAAGCCTCAGACAG
TGGTTCAAAGTTTTTTTCTTCCATTTCAGGTGTCGTGAGGCTAGCACCGCCACCATGTTTATGTTTAATT
GGTTTACAGACTGTCTGTGGACTCTTTTCCTGTCAAATTACCAGCCATCTGTTGAATCTTCAAGTCCAGG
AGGTTCAGCAACATCAGATGACCATGAATTTGATCCATCAGCTGACATGCTGGTTCATGATTTTGATGAT
GAACGAACATTAGAAGAGGAAGAAATGATGGAAGGAGAAACAAACTTCAGCTCTGAAATAGAAGATCTTG
CAAGGGAAGGCGACATGCCAATTCATGAACTTCTCAGCCTTTATGGTTATGGTAGTACTGTTCGACTACC
TGAAGAAGATGAGGAAGAGGAAGAAGAGGAAGAAGAAGGTGAAGATGATGAAGATGCTGATAATGATGAC
AACAGTGGCTGTAGTGGGGAAAATAAAGAGGAGAATATAAAGGATTCATCAGGTCAGGAGGATGAAACTC
AGTCTTCCAATGATGATCCATCACAATCTGTTGCTTCTCAAGATGCCCAGGAAATAATCCGCCCACGTCG
ATGTAAATATTTTGATACAAATAGTGAAGTAGAAGAAGAATCTGAAGAAGATGAAGATTATATTCCATCA
GAAGACTGGAAAAAGGAGATTATGGTGGGCTCCATGTTTCAAGCAGAAATTCCAGTTGGCATTTGTAGAT
ACAAAGAAAATGAAAAAGTATATGAAAATGATGATCAGCTCCTGTGGGACCCTGAGTACTTACCAGAAGA
TAAAGTGATTATATTTCTTAAAGATGCATCTAGAAGAACAGGTGATGAGAAGGGTGTAGAAGCAATTCCT
GAAGGATCTCACATAAAAGACAATGAACAGGCTTTATATGAATTGGTTAAATGCAATTTTGATACAGAAG
AAGCATTGAGAAGATTAAGATTTAATGTAAAAGCAGCTAGAGAGGAATTATCTGTTTGGACAGAGGAAGA
GTGTAGAAATTTTGAACAAGGGCTGAAGGCCTATGGAAAGGATTTTCATTTGATTCAGGCTAATAAAGTC
CGAACAAGGTCAGTTGGTGAATGTGTAGCATTCTATTACATGTGGAAAAAATCTGAACGTTATGATTTCT
TTGCTCAGCAAACACGATTTGGAAAGAAGAAATATAATCTTCATCCTGGTGTAACGGATTACATGGATCG
TCTTCTAGACGAAAGTGAAAGTGCTGCATCTAGTCGAGCACCATCCCCTCCCCCAACTGCATCAAACAGT
AGTAACAGCCAGTCTGAGAAAGAAGATGGCACTGTAAGCACTGCTAATCAAAATGGAGTGTCATCTAATG
GACCAGGCATACTCCAAATGCTTCTTCCAGTTCATTTTTCAGCCATCAGTTCAAGAGCCAATGCCTTTTT
AAAATAGTAATGAACTAGTCCGTAACTTGAAAGTATTTCGATTTCTTGGCTTTATATATCTTGTGGAAAG
GACGACCGAACGGGCGTTGCATAGTAAAGACGCGTTAAGTCGACAATCAACCTCTGGATTACAAAATTTG
TGAAAGATTGACTGGTATTCTTAACTATGTTGCTCCTTTTACGCTATGTGGATACGCTGCTTTAATGCCT
TTGTATCATGCTATTGCTTCCCGTATGGCTTTCATTTTCTCCTCCTTGTATAAATCCTGGTTGCTGTCTC
TTTATGAGGAGTTGTGGCCCGTTGTCAGGCAACGTGGCGTGGTGTGCACTGTGTTTGCTGACGCAACCCC
CACTGGTTGGGGCATTGCCACCACCTGTCAGCTCCTTTCCGGGACTTTCGCTTTCCCCCTCCCTATTGCC
ACGGCGGAACTCATCGCCGCCTGCCTTGCCCGCTGCTGGACAGGGGCTCGGCTGTTGGGCACTGACAATT
CCGTGGTGTTGTCGGGGAAATCATCGTCCTTTCCTTGGCTGCTCGCCTGTGTTGCCACCTGGATTCTGCG
CGGGACGTCCTTCTGCTACGTCCCTTCGGCCCTCAATCCAGCGGACCTTCCTTCCCGCGGCCTGCTGCCG
GCTCTGCGGCCTCTTCCGCGTCTTCGCCTTCGCCCTCAGACGAGTCGGATCTCCCTTTGGGCCGCCTCCC
CGCGTCGACTTTAAGACCAATGACTTACAAGGCAGCTGTAGATCTTAGCCACTTTTTAAAAGAAAAGGGG
GGACTGGAAGGGCTAATTCACTCCCAACGAAGACAAGATCTGCTTTTTGCTTGTACTGGGTCTCTCTGGT
TAGACCAGATCTGAGCCTGGGAGCTCTCTGGCTAACTAGGGAACCCACTGCTTAAGCCTCAATAAAGCTT
GCCTTGAGTGCTTCAAGTAGTGTGTGCCCGTCTGTTGTGTGACTCTGGTAACTAGAGATCCCTCAGACCC
TTTTAGTCAGTGTGGAAAATCTCTAGCAGTACGTATAGTAGTTCATGTCATCTTATTATTCAGTATTTAT
AACTTGCAAAGAAATGAATATCAGAGAGTGAGAGGAACTTGTTTATTGCAGCTTATAATGGTTACAAATA
AAGCAATAGCATCACAAATTTCACAAATAAAGCATTTTTTTCACTGCATTCTAGTTGTGGTTTGTCCAAA
CTCATCAATGTATCTTATCATGTCTGGCTCTAGCTATCCCGCCCCTAACTCCGCCCATCCCGCCCCTAAC
TCCGCCCAGTTCCGCCCATTCTCCGCCCCATGGCTGACTAATTTTTTTTATTTATGCAGAGGCCGAGGCC
GCCTCGGCCTCTGAGCTATTCCAGAAGTAGTGAGGAGGCTTTTTTGGAGGCCTAGGGACGTACCCAATTC
GCCCTATAGTGAGTCGTATTACGCGCGCTCACTGGCCGTCGTTTTACAACGTCGTGACTGGGAAAACCCT
GGCGTTACCCAACTTAATCGCCTTGCAGCACATCCCCCTTTCGCCAGCTGGCGTAATAGCGAAGAGGCCC
GCACCGATCGCCCTTCCCAACAGTTGCGCAGCCTGAATGGCGAATGGG
[124 nt withheld, positions 7049-7172]
C
[91 nt withheld, positions 7174-7264]
A
[49 nt withheld, positions 7266-7314]
CCTTTGACGTTGGAGTCCACGTTCTTT
[37 nt withheld, positions 7342-7378]
ACCCTATCTCGGTCTATTCTTTTGATTTATAAGGGATTTTGCCGATTTCGGCCTATTGGTTAAAAAATGA
GCTGATTTAACAAAAATTTAACGCGAATTTTAACAAAATATTAACGCTTACAATTTAGGTGGCACTTTTC
GGGGAAATGTGCGCGGAACCCCTATTTGTTTATTTTTCTAAATACATTCAAATATGTATCCGCTCATGAG
ACAATAACCCTGATAAATGCTTCAATAATATTGAAAAAGGAAGAGTATGAGTATTCAACATTTCCGTGTC
GCCCTTATTCCCTTTTTTGCGGCATTTTGCCTTCCTGTTTTTGCTCACCCAGAAACGCTGGTGAAAGTAA
AAGATGCTGAAGATCAGTTGGGTGCACGAGTGGGTTACATCGAACTGGATCTCAACAGCGGTAAGATCCT
TGAGAGTTTTCGCCCCGAAGAACGTTTTCCAATGATGAGCACTTTTAAAGTTCTGCTATGTGGCGCGGTA
TTATCCCGTATTGACGCCGGGCAAGAGCAACTCGGTCGCCGCATACACTATTCTCAGAATGACTTGGTTG
AGTACTCACCAGTCACAGAAAAGCATCTTACGGATGGCATGACAGTAAGAGAATTATGCAGTGCTGCCAT
AACCATGAGTGATAACACTGCGGCCAACTTACTTCTGACAACGATCGGAGGACCGAAGGAGCTAACCGCT
TTTTTGCACAACATGGGGGATCATGTAACTCGCCTTGATCGTTGGGAACCGGAGCTGAATGAAGCCATAC
CAAACGACGAGCGTGACACCACGATGCCTGTAGCAATGGCAACAACGTTGCGCAAACTATTAACTGGCGA
ACTACTTACTCTAGCTTCCCGGCAACAATTAATAGACTGGATGGAGGCGGATAAAGTTGCAGGACCACTT
CTGCGCTCGGCCCTTCCGGCTGGCTGGTTTATTGCTGATAAATCTGGAGCCGGTGAGCGTGGGTCTCGCG
GTATCATTGCAGCACTGGGGCCAGATGGTAAGCCCTCCCGTATCGTAGTTATCTACACGACGGGGAGTCA
GGCAACTATGGATGAACGAAATAGACAGATCGCTGAGATAGGTGCCTCACTGATTAAGCATTGGTAACTG
TCAGACCAAGTTTACTCATATATACTTTAGATTGATTTAAAACTTCATTTTTAATTTAAAAGGATCTAGG
TGAAGATCCTTTTTGATAATCTCATGACCAAAATCCCTTAACGTGAGTTTTCGTTCCACTGAGCGTCAGA
CCCCGTAGAAAAGATCAAAGGATCTTCTTGAGATCCTTTTTTTCTGCGCGTAATCTGCTGCTTGCAAACA
AAAAAACCACCGCTACCAGCGGTGGTTTGTTTGCCGGATCAAGAGCTACCAACTCTTTTTCCGAAGGTAA
CTGGCTTCAGCAGAGCGCAGATACCAAATACTGTTCTTCTAGTGTAGCCGTAGTTAGGCCACCACTTCAA
GAACTCTGTAGCACCGCCTACATACCTCGCTCTGCTAATCCTGTTACCAGTGGCTGCTGCCAGTGGCGAT
AAGTCGTGTCTTACCGGGTTGGACTCAAGACGATAGTTACCGGATAAGGCGCAGCGGTCGGGCTGAACGG
GGGGTTCGTGCACACAGCCCAGCTTGGAGCGAACGACCTACACCGAACTGAGATACCTACAGCGTGAGCT
ATGAGAAAGCGCCACGCTTCCCGAAGGGAGAAAGGCGGACAGGTATCCGGTAAGCGGCAGGGTCGGAACA
GGAGAGCGCACGAGGGAGCTTCCAGGGGGAAACGCCTGGTATCTTTATAGTCCTGTCGGGTTTCGCCACC
TCTGACTTGAGCGTCGATTTTTGTGATGCTCGTCAGGGGGGCGGAGCCTATGGAAAAACGCCAGCAACGC
GGCCTTTTTACGGTTCCTGGCCTTTTGCTGGCCTTTTGCTCACATGTTCTTTCCTGCGTTATCCCCTGAT
TCTGTGGATAACCGTATTACCGCCTTTGAGTGAGCTGATACCGCTCGCCGCAGCCGAACGACCGAGCGCA
GCGAGTCAGTGAGCGAGGAAGCGGAAGAGCGCCCAATACGCAAACCGCCTCTCCCCGCGCGTTGGCCGAT
TCATTAATGCAGCTGGCACGACAGGTTTCCCGACTGGAAAGCGGGCAGTGAGCGCAACGCAATTAATGTG
AGTTAGCTCACTCATTAGGCACCCCAGGCTTTACACTTTATGCTTCCGGCTCGTATGTTGTGTGGAATTG
TGAGCGGATAACAATTTCACACAGGAAACAGCTATGACCATGATTACGCCAAGCGCGCAATTAACCCTCA
CTAAAGGGAACAAAAGCTGGAGCTGCAAGC
