>Addgene plasmid #142893 | TFORF1941 | depositor partial sequence | sequence record 280817 | Insert
ACCGCCACCATGTTTATGTTTAATTGGTTTACAGACTGTCTGTGGACTCTTTTCCTGTCAAATTACCAGC
CATCTGTTGAATCTTCAAGTCCAGGAGGTTCAGCAACATCAGATGACCATGAATTTGATCCATCAGCTGA
CATGCTGGTTCATGATTTTGATGATGAACGAACATTAGAAGAGGAAGAAATGATGGAAGGAGAAACAAAC
TTCAGCTCTGAAATAGAAGATCTTGCAAGGGAAGGCGACATGCCAATTCATGAACTTCTCAGCCTTTATG
GTTATGGTAGTACTGTTCGACTACCTGAAGAAGATGAGGAAGAGGAAGAAGAGGAAGAAGAAGGTGAAGA
TGATGAAGATGCTGATAATGATGACAACAGTGGCTGTAGTGGGGAAAATAAAGAGGAGAATATAAAGGAT
TCATCAGGTCAGGAGGATGAAACTCAGTCTTCCAATGATGATCCATCACAATCTGTTGCTTCTCAAGATG
CCCAGGAAATAATCCGCCCACGTCGATGTAAATATTTTGATACAAATAGTGAAGTAGAAGAAGAATCTGA
AGAAGATGAAGATTATATTCCATCAGAAGACTGGAAAAAGGAGATTATGGTGGGCTCCATGTTTCAAGCA
GAAATTCCAGTTGGCATTTGTAGATACAAAGAAAATGAAAAAGTATATGAAAATGATGATCAGCTCCTGT
GGGACCCTGAGTACTTACCAGAAGATAAAGTGATTATATTTCTTAAAGATGCATCTAGAAGAACAGGTGA
TGAGAAGGGTGTAGAAGCAATTCCTGAAGGATCTCACATAAAAGACAATGAACAGGCTTTATATGAATTG
GTTAAATGCAATTTTGATACAGAAGAAGCATTGAGAAGATTAAGATTTAATGTAAAAGCAGCTAGAGAGG
AATTATCTGTTTGGACAGAGGAAGAGTGTAGAAATTTTGAACAAGGGCTGAAGGCCTATGGAAAGGATTT
TCATTTGATTCAGGCTAATAAAGTCCGAACAAGGTCAGTTGGTGAATGTGTAGCATTCTATTACATGTGG
AAAAAATCTGAACGTTATGATTTCTTTGCTCAGCAAACACGATTTGGAAAGAAGAAATATAATCTTCATC
CTGGTGTAACGGATTACATGGATCGTCTTCTAGACGAAAGTGAAAGTGCTGCATCTAGTCGAGCACCATC
CCCTCCCCCAACTGCATCAAACAGTAGTAACAGCCAGTCTGAGAAAGAAGATGGCACTGTAAGCACTGCT
AATCAAAATGGAGTGTCATCTAATGGACCAGGCATACTCCAAATGCTTCTTCCAGTTCATTTTTCAGCCA
TCAGTTCAAGAGCCAATGCCTTTTTAAAATAGTAATGAACTAGTCCGTAACTTGAAAGTATTTCGATTTC
TTGGCTTTATATATCTTGTGGAAAGGACGACCGAACGGGCGTTGCATAGTAAAG
