>Addgene plasmid #142893 | TFORF1941 | depositor partial sequence | sequence record 280818 | Barcode
CCGAACGGGCGTTGCATAGTAAAG
